>Addgene plasmid #56511 | mWasabi-Vimentin-7 | depositor partial sequence | sequence record 87405 | insert sequence
GACGTCAGATCCGCTAGCGCTACCGGACTCAGATCTCGAGCTCAAGCTTCGAATTCCCATGTCCACCAGG
TCCGTGTCCTCGTCCTCCTACCGCAGGATGTTCGGCGGCCCGGGCACCGCGAGCCGGCCGAGCTCCAGCC
GGAGCTACGTGACTACGTCCACCCGCACCTACAGCCTGGGCAGCGCGCTGCGCCCCAGCACCAGCCGCAG
CCTCTACGCCTCGTCCCCGGGCGGCGTGTATGCCACGCGCTCCTCTGCCGTGCGCCTGCGGAGCAGCGTG
CCCGGGGTGCGGCTCCTGCAGGACTCGGTGGACTTCTCGCTGGCCGACGCCATCAACACCGAGTTCAAGA
ACACCCGCACCAACGAGAAGGTGGAGCTGCAGGAGCTGAATGACCGCTTCGCCAACTACATCGACAAGGT
GCGCTTCCTGGAGCAGCAGAATAAGATCCTGCTGGCCGAGCTCGAGCAGCTCAAGGGCCAAGGCAAGTCG
CGCCTGGGGGACCTCTACGAGGAGGAGATGCGGGAGCTGCGCCGGCAGGTGGACCAGCTAACCAACGACA
AAGCCCGCGTCGAGGTGGAGCGCGACAACCTGGCCGAGGACATCATGCGCCTCCGGGAGAAATTGCAGGA
GGAGATGCTTCAGAGAGAGGAAGCCGAAAACACCCTGCAATCTTTCAGACAGGATGTTGACAATGCGTCT
CTGGCACGTCTTGACCTTGAACGCAAAGTGGAATCTTTGCAAGAAGAGATTGCCTTTTTGAAGAAACTCC
ACGAAGAGGAAATCCAGGAGCTGCAGGCTCAGATTCAGGAACAGCATGTCCAAATCGATGTGGATGTTTC
CAAGCCTGACCTCACGGCTGCCCTGCGTGACGTACGTCAGCAATATGAAAGTGTGGCTGCCAAGAACCTG
CAGGAGGCAGAAGAATGGTACAAATCCAAGTTTGCTGACCTCTCTGAGGCTGCCAACCGGAACAATGACG
CCCTGCGCCAGGCAAAGCAGGAGTCCACTGAGTACCGGAGACAGGTGCAGTCCCTCACCTGTGAAGTGGA
TGCCCTTAAAGGAACCAATGAGTCCCTGGAACGCCAGATGCGTGAAATGGAAGAGAACTTTGCCGTTGAA
GCTGCTAACTACCAAGACACTATTGGCCGCCTGCAGGATGAGATTCAGAATATGAAGGAGGAAATGGCTC
GTCACCTTCGTGAATACCAAGACCTGCTCAATGTTAAGATGGCCCTTGACATTGAGATTGCCACCTACAG
GAAGCTGCTGGAAGGCGAGGAGAGCAGGATTTCTCTGCCTCTTCCAAACTTTTCCTCCCTGAACCTGAGG
GAAACTAATCTGGATTCACTCCCTCTGGTTGATACCCACTCAAAAAGGACACTTCTGATTAAGACGGTTG
AAACTAGAGATGGACAGGTTATCAACGAAACTTCTCAGCATCACGATGACCTTGAAGGGGATCCACCGGT
CGCCACCATGGTGAGCAAGGGCGAGGAGACCACAATGGGCGTAATCAAGCCCGACATGAAGATCAAGCTG
AAGATGGAGGGCAACGTGAATGGCCACGCCTTCGTGATCGAGGGCGAGGGCGAGGGCAAGCCCTACGACG
GCACCAACACCATCAACCTGGAGGTGAAGGAGGGAGCCCCCCTGCCCTTCTCCTACGACATTCTGACCAC
CGCGTTCAGTTACGGCAACAGGGCCTTCACCAAGTACCCCGACGACATCCCCAACTACTTCAAGCAGTCC
TTCCCCGAGGGCTACTCTTGGGAGCGCACCATGACCTTCGAGGACAAGGGCATCGTGAAGGTGAAGTCCG
ACATCTCCATGGAGGAGGACTCCTTCATCTACGAGATACACCTCAAGGGCGAGAACTTCCCCCCCAACGG
CCCCGTGATGCAGAAGGAGACCACCGGCTGGGACGCCTCCACCGAGAGGATGTACGTGCGCGACGGCGTG
CTGAAGGGCGACGTCAAGATGAAGCTGCTGCTGGAGGGCGGCGGCCACCACCGCGTTGACTTCAAGACCA
TCTACAGGGCCAAGAAGGCGGTGAAGCTGCCCGACTATCACTTTGTGGACCACCGCATCGAGATCCTGAA
CCACGACAAGGACTACAACAAGGTGACCGTTTACGAGATCGCCGTGGCCCGCAACTCCACCGACGGCATG
GACGAGCTGTACAAGTAAGCGGCCGCGACTCTAGATCATAATCAGCCATACCACATT
