>Addgene plasmid #56511 | mWasabi-Vimentin-7 | addgene partial sequence | sequence record 112253 | C-ter-GFP 5'-CTCCTCGCCCTTGCTCAC-3'
GCTGAGAAGTTTCGTTGATAACCTGTCCATCTCTAGTTTCAACCGTCTTAATCAGAAGTGTCCTTTTTGA
GTGGGTATCAACCAGAGGGAGTGAATCCAGATTAGTTTCCCTCAGGTTCAGGGAGGAAAAGTTTGGAAGA
GGCAGAGAAATCCTGCTCTCCTCGCCTTCCAGCAGCTTCCTGTAGGTGGCAATCTCAATGTCAAGGGCCA
TCTTAACATTGAGCAGGTCTTGGTATTCACGAAGGTGACGAGCCATTTCCTCCTTCATATTCTGAATCTC
ATCCTGCAGGCGGCCAATAGTGTCTTGGTAGTTAGCAGCTTCAACGGCAAAGTTCTCTTCCATTTCACGC
ATCTGGCGTTCCAGGGACTCATTGGTTCCTTTAAGGGCATCCACTTCACAGGTGAGGGACTGCACCTGTC
TCCGGTACTCAGTGGACTCCTGCTTTGCCTGGCGCAGGGCGTCATTGTTCCGGTTGGCAGCCTCAGAGAG
GTCAGCAAACTTGGATTTGTACCATTCTTCTGCCTCCTGCAGGTTCTTGGCAGCCACACTTTCATATTGC
TGACGTACGTCACGCAGGGCAGCCGTGAGGTCAGGCTTGGAAACATCCACATCGATTTGGACATGCTGTT
CCTGAATCTGAGCCTGCAGCTCCTGGATTTCCTCTTCGTGGAGTTTCTTCAAAAAGGCAATCTCTTCTTG
CAAAGATTCCACTTTGCGTTCAAGGTCAAGACGTGCCAGAGACGCATTGTCAACATCCTGTCTGAAAGAT
TGCAG
