[The description below was written by a language model from this plasmid's Addgene catalogue record.]
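Description:
mWasabi-Vimentin-7 is a mammalian expression plasmid that produces human vimentin (VIM) fused to the green fluorescent protein mWasabi, intended as a live-cell marker for intermediate filaments. It is built on an mWasabi fluorescent-protein vector backbone of about 4.75 kb (excluding the insert). The plasmid is maintained at high copy number in E. coli under kanamycin selection, and it also carries a neomycin resistance marker so that transfected mammalian cells can be selected with G418 for stable expression. The record does not list the origin of replication or give a feature map.

Expression of the fusion is driven by the CMV promoter, a strong constitutive promoter in most mammalian cell lines. The use of an SV40 polyA reverse sequencing primer suggests that the transcript is terminated by an SV40 polyadenylation signal. The record identifies mWasabi as the fusion partner but does not explicitly state whether it sits at the N- or C-terminus of vimentin. Nor does it explain the "7" in the name, which may refer to a linker length between the two proteins, although this is not stated. The cloning method is recorded as unknown.

When the fusion is expressed, it is expected to incorporate into the cell's vimentin network and so label intermediate filaments with green fluorescence, with excitation at 493 nm and emission at 509 nm. Typical uses are fluorescence microscopy of cytoskeletal organisation and dynamics, and as a localisation reference for intermediate filaments in multicolour imaging alongside spectrally distinct markers.
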