Addgene plasmid #56511: mWasabi-Vimentin-7
Purpose: Localization: Intermediate Filaments, Excitation: 493, Emission: 509
Depositing lab: Michael Davidson. Depositing organization: Florida State University, Tallahassee.
Backbone
  Vector backbone: mWasabi
  Backbone size w/o insert (bp): 4750
  Vector type: Mammalian Expression
  Selectable markers: Neomycin (select with G418)
Growth in bacteria
  Bacterial resistance: Kanamycin, 50 μg/mL
  Growth temperature: 37°C
  Growth strain: DH5alpha
  Copy number: High Copy
Gene/Insert
  Gene/Insert name: Vimentin (alt name: NM_003380.3)
  Species: H. sapiens (human)
  Entrez Gene: VIM
  Promoter: CMV
  Tag / fusion protein: mWasabi
  Cloning method: Unknown
  Sequencing primers: 5′ CMV-F; 3′ SV40pA-R
Terms and licenses: Academic/Nonprofit Terms; Industry Terms: Not Available to Industry
Depositor comments: . Excitation = 493; Emission = 509
How to cite: mWasabi-Vimentin-7 was a gift from Michael Davidson (Addgene plasmid # 56511 ; http://n2t.net/addgene:56511 ; RRID:Addgene_56511)
